Addgene plasmid #161097: pDONR221-SLC10A3_STOP
Purpose: Gateway entry clone with codon-optimized ORF sequence for subcloning into custom expression vectors. Contains a STOP codon at the end of the codon-optimized ORF sequence.
Depositing lab: RESOLUTE Consortium & Giulio Superti-Furga. Depositing organization: CeMM Research Center for Molecular Medicine. Publication: The RESOLUTE consortium: unlocking SLC transporters for drug discovery. Superti-Furga G, Lackner D, Wiedmer T, Ingles-Prieto A, Barbosa B, Girardi E, Goldmann U, Gurtl B, Klavins K, Klimek C, Lindinger S, Lineiro-Retes E, Muller AC, Onstein S, Redinger G, Reil D, Sedlyarov V, Wolf G, Crawford M, Everley R, ... Steppan CM. Nat Rev Drug Discov. 2020 Jul;19(7):429-430. doi: 10.1038/d41573-020-00056-6. PubMed 32265506.
Backbone
  Vector backbone: pDONR221
  Backbone manufacturer: ThermoFisher Scientific
  Backbone size w/o insert (bp): 2550
  Vector type: Mammalian Expression
Growth in bacteria
  Bacterial resistance: Kanamycin, 50 μg/mL
  Growth temperature: 37°C
  Growth strain: NEB Stable
  Copy number: High Copy
Gene/Insert
  Gene/Insert name: SLC10A3 (alt name: P3, DXS253E)
  Species: H. sapiens (human)
  Insert size (bp): 1434
  Entrez Gene: SLC10A3 (a.k.a. P3, DXS253E)
  Cloning method: Gateway Cloning
  Sequencing primers: 5′ M13-fwd; 3′ M13-rev
Terms and licenses: Academic/Nonprofit Terms; Industry Terms
Depositor comments: This plasmid contains a STOP codon at the end of the codon-optimized ORF. For the version of this plasmid that does not contain a STOP codon, please see Addgene plasmid 131931 For more information on the full Resolute plasmid collection, please see www.addgene.org/depositor-collections/re-solute/. Please provide your feedback on this plasmid to the RESOLUTE consortium by filling out their RESOLUTE repository feedback form: https://forms.office.com/Pages/ResponsePage.aspx?id=0e05yklzmkS7rjFGQL4N7z4feCLQvEJAmVcOCM_u885UN1JJRko0Ukg4TVQwNTZLOUxPQVJWT1NHUCQlQCN0PWcu
How to cite: pDONR221-SLC10A3_STOP was a gift from RESOLUTE Consortium & Giulio Superti-Furga (Addgene plasmid # 161097 ; http://n2t.net/addgene:161097 ; RRID:Addgene_161097)
