[The description below was written by a language model from this plasmid's Addgene catalogue record and pLannotate feature annotations shown in this document.]
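Description:
pDONR221-SLC10A3_STOP is a Gateway entry clone built on the pDONR221 backbone, carrying a codon-optimized open reading frame for human SLC10A3 (also known as P3 or DXS253E), a member of the solute carrier family 10. It is a small plasmid of about 4 kb that is propagated in E. coli from a high-copy ColE1/pUC-type origin and selected with kanamycin through an aminoglycoside phosphotransferase (KanR) gene. Although the catalogue lists the vector type as mammalian expression, the feature table shows no eukaryotic promoter or polyadenylation signal. The plasmid is therefore a shuttle for the ORF rather than an expression construct in its own right.

The roughly 1.4 kb SLC10A3 coding sequence sits between attL1 and attL2 sites, the product of a BP recombination into pDONR221. These sites allow directional transfer of the ORF into any attR-containing destination vector by an LR Clonase reaction. This version retains a stop codon at the end of the ORF, so it yields native, untagged protein or N-terminally tagged fusions, but it is not suitable for C-terminal fusions. The depositor notes that a companion clone without the stop codon exists for that purpose. Other annotated elements are standard backbone remnants: rrnB T1 and T2 terminators upstream of the cassette, which shield it from read-through transcription, a T7 promoter next to attL2 pointing back towards the insert, and short lacI and lacZα fragments with no stated function. M13 forward and reverse primer sites flank the insert for sequence verification. The clone belongs to a consortium-generated collection of SLC transporter ORFs intended for subcloning into custom expression vectors for transporter research and drug discovery.
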