Features (pLannotate 1.2.2; 10 found; start..end, strand, type, name):
      1..100     +  protein_bind   attL1: mutant version of attL; recombination site for the Gateway® LR reaction LR Clonase™
    106..1536    +  CDS            SLC10A3: P3_HUMAN - Also known as DXS253E, P3. Experimental evidence at transcript level: Swiss-Prot protein existence level 2. The ubiquitous expression and the conservation of the sequence in distant animal species suggest that the gene codes for a protein with housekeeping functions. From Homo sapiens (Human).
   1541..1640    -  protein_bind   attL2: mutant version of attL; recombination site for the Gateway® LR reaction LR Clonase™
   1658..1676    -  promoter       T7 promoter: promoter for bacteriophage T7 RNA polymerase
   1810..2619    +  CDS            KanR: aminoglycoside phosphotransferase; aph(3')-Ia; confers resistance to kanamycin in bacteria or G418 (Geneticin®) in eukaryotes
   2766..3354    +  rep_origin     ori: high-copy-number ColE1/pMB1/pBR322/pUC origin of replication
   3537..3629    +  CDS            lacI (fragment): lac repressor; lacI; The lac repressor binds to the lac operator to inhibit transcription in E. coli. This inhibition can be relieved by adding lactose or isopropyl-β-D-thiogalactopyranoside (IPTG).
   3684..3711    -  terminator     rrnB T2 terminator: transcription terminator T2 from the E. coli rrnB gene
   3843..3886    +  terminator     rrnB T1 terminator: Escherichia coli rrnB; transcription terminator T1 from the E. coli rrnB gene
   3933..3969    -  CDS            lacZα (fragment): LacZα fragment of β-galactosidase; lacZ fragment
>Addgene plasmid #161097 | pDONR221-SLC10A3_STOP | addgene full sequence | sequence record 335552 | Addgene NGS Result
CAAATAATGATTTTATTTTGACTGATAGTGACCTGTTCGTTGCAACACATTGATGAGCAATGCTTTTTTA
TAATGCCAACTTTGTACAAAAAAGCAGGCTCCACCATGGTGCTGATGCAGGACAAGGGCAGCTCCCAGCA
GTGGCCTGGACTGGGAGGAGAGGGAGGAGGAACCGGACCACTGTCCATGCTGAGGGCCGCCCTGCTGCTG
ATCTCTCTGCCATGGGGAGCACAGGGAACCGCATCCACATCTCTGAGCACAGCAGGAGGACACACCGTGC
CACCTACAGGAGGCCGCTACCTGAGCATCGGCGACGGATCCGTGATGGAGTTCGAGTTTCCAGAGGATTC
CGAGGGCATCATCGTGATCTCTAGCCAGTATCCAGGACAGGCAAACAGGACCGCACCTGGACCAATGCTG
AGGGTGACCTCTCTGGATACAGAGGTGCTGACCATCAAGAATGTGAGCGCCATCACATGGGGCGGAGGAG
GAGGCTTCGTGGTGTCCATCCACTCTGGACTGGCAGGACTGGCACCACTGCACATCCAGCTGGTGGACGC
ACACGAGGCACCACCCACCCTGATCGAGGAGAGGAGAGATTTCTGCATCAAGGTGAGCCCTGCAGAGGAC
ACCCCAGCCACACTGAGCGCCGATCTGGCACACTTTTCCGAGAACCCCATCCTGTACCTGCTGCTGCCTC
TGATCTTCGTGAATAAGTGCTCCTTTGGCTGTAAGGTGGAGCTGGAGGTGCTGAAGGGCCTGATGCAGTC
TCCACAGCCTATGCTGCTGGGACTGCTGGGACAGTTCCTGGTCATGCCCCTGTACGCCTTCCTGATGGCC
AAGGTGTTTATGCTGCCTAAGGCCCTGGCCCTGGGCCTGATCATCACCTGTTCCTCTCCTGGAGGAGGAG
GATCTTATCTGTTTAGCCTGCTGCTGGGAGGCGACGTGACACTGGCCATCTCTATGACATTCCTGAGCAC
CGTGGCCGCCACAGGCTTTCTGCCTCTGAGCTCCGCCATCTATTCCCGGCTGCTGTCTATCCACGAGACC
CTGCACGTGCCAATCTCCAAGATCCTGGGCACACTGCTGTTCATCGCCATCCCCATCGCCGTGGGCGTGC
TGATCAAGTCCAAGCTGCCTAAGTTTTCTCAGCTGCTGCTGCAGGTGGTGAAGCCATTCAGCTTTGTGCT
GCTGCTGGGAGGACTGTTCCTGGCATACAGGATGGGCGTGTTTATCCTGGCCGGCATCAGACTGCCAATC
GTGCTGGTGGGAATCACCGTGCCACTGGTGGGACTGCTGGTGGGCTATTGCCTGGCCACCTGTCTGAAGC
TGCCAGTGGCACAGAGGAGGACAGTGTCTATCGAAGTGGGAGTGCAGAACAGCCTGCTGGCCCTGGCAAT
GCTGCAGCTGAGCCTGCGGAGACTGCAGGCCGATTACGCCTCCCAGGCCCCTTTCATCGTGGCCCTGAGC
GGCACCTCCGAGATGCTGGCCCTGGTCATCGGCCACTTCATCTATTCTAGCCTGTTTCCAGTGCCCTAAG
ACCCAGCTTTCTTGTACAAAGTTGGCATTATAAGAAAGCATTGCTTATCAATTTGTTGCAACGAACAGGT
CACTATCAGTCAAAATAAAATCATTATTTGCCATCCAGCTGATATCCCCTATAGTGAGTCGTATTACATG
GTCATAGCTGTTTCCTGGCAGCTCTGGCCCGTGTCTCAAAATCTCTGATGTTACATTGCACAAGATAAAA
ATATATCATCATGAACAATAAAACTGTCTGCTTACATAAACAGTAATACAAGGGGTGTTATGAGCCATAT
TCAACGGGAAACGTCGAGGCCGCGATTAAATTCCAACATGGATGCTGATTTATATGGGTATAAATGGGCT
CGCGATAATGTCGGGCAATCAGGTGCGACAATCTATCGCTTGTATGGGAAGCCCGATGCGCCAGAGTTGT
TTCTGAAACATGGCAAAGGTAGCGTTGCCAATGATGTTACAGATGAGATGGTCAGACTAAACTGGCTGAC
GGAATTTATGCCTCTTCCGACCATCAAGCATTTTATCCGTACTCCTGATGATGCATGGTTACTCACCACT
GCGATCCCCGGAAAAACAGCATTCCAGGTATTAGAAGAATATCCTGATTCAGGTGAAAATATTGTTGATG
CGCTGGCAGTGTTCCTGCGCCGGTTGCATTCGATTCCTGTTTGTAATTGTCCTTTTAACAGCGATCGCGT
ATTTCGTCTCGCTCAGGCGCAATCACGAATGAATAACGGTTTGGTTGATGCGAGTGATTTTGATGACGAG
CGTAATGGCTGGCCTGTTGAACAAGTCTGGAAAGAAATGCATAAACTTTTGCCATTCTCACCGGATTCAG
TCGTCACTCATGGTGATTTCTCACTTGATAACCTTATTTTTGACGAGGGGAAATTAATAGGTTGTATTGA
TGTTGGACGAGTCGGAATCGCAGACCGATACCAGGATCTTGCCATCCTATGGAACTGCCTCGGTGAGTTT
TCTCCTTCATTACAGAAACGGCTTTTTCAAAAATATGGTATTGATAATCCTGATATGAATAAATTGCAGT
TTCATTTGATGCTCGATGAGTTTTTCTAATCAGAATTGGTTAATTGGTTGTAACACTGGCAGAGCATTAC
GCTGACTTGACGGGACGGCGCAAGCTCATGACCAAAATCCCTTAACGTGAGTTACGCGTCGTTCCACTGA
GCGTCAGACCCCGTAGAAAAGATCAAAGGATCTTCTTGAGATCCTTTTTTTCTGCGCGTAATCTGCTGCT
TGCAAACAAAAAAACCACCGCTACCAGCGGTGGTTTGTTTGCCGGATCAAGAGCTACCAACTCTTTTTCC
GAAGGTAACTGGCTTCAGCAGAGCGCAGATACCAAATACTGTTCTTCTAGTGTAGCCGTAGTTAGGCCAC
CACTTCAAGAACTCTGTAGCACCGCCTACATACCTCGCTCTGCTAATCCTGTTACCAGTGGCTGCTGCCA
GTGGCGATAAGTCGTGTCTTACCGGGTTGGACTCAAGACGATAGTTACCGGATAAGGCGCAGCGGTCGGG
CTGAACGGGGGGTTCGTGCACACAGCCCAGCTTGGAGCGAACGACCTACACCGAACTGAGATACCTACAG
CGTGAGCTATGAGAAAGCGCCACGCTTCCCGAAGGGAGAAAGGCGGACAGGTATCCGGTAAGCGGCAGGG
TCGGAACAGGAGAGCGCACGAGGGAGCTTCCAGGGGGAAACGCCTGGTATCTTTATAGTCCTGTCGGGTT
TCGCCACCTCTGACTTGAGCGTCGATTTTTGTGATGCTCGTCAGGGGGGCGGAGCCTATGGAAAAACGCC
AGCAACGCGGCCTTTTTACGGTTCCTGGCCTTTTGCTGGCCTTTTGCTCACATGTTCTTTCCTGCGTTAT
CCCCTGATTCTGTGGATAACCGTATTACCGCCTTTGAGTGAGCTGATACCGCTCGCCGCAGCCGAACGAC
CGAGCGCAGCGAGTCAGTGAGCGAGGAAGCGGAAGAGCGCCCAATACGCAAACCGCCTCTCCCCGCGCGT
TGGCCGATTCATTAATGCAGCTGGCACGACAGGTTTCCCGACTGGAAAGCGGGCAGTGAGCGCAACGCAA
TTAATACGCGTACCGCTAGCCAGGAAGAGTTTGTAGAAACGCAAAAAGGCCATCCGTCAGGATGGCCTTC
TGCTTAGTTTGATGCCTGGCAGTTTATGGCGGGCGTCCTGCCCGCCACCCTCCGGGCCGTTGCTTCACAA
CGTTCAAATCCGCTCCCGGCGGATTTGTCCTACTCAGGAGAGCGTTCACCGACAAACAACAGATAAAACG
AAAGGCCCAGTCTTCCGACTGAGCCTTTCGTTTTATTTGATGCCTGGCAGTTCCCTACTCTCGCGTTAAC
GCTAGCATGGATGTTTTCCCAGTCACGACGTTGTAAAACGACGGCCAGTCTTAAGCTCGGGCCC
