>Addgene plasmid #161097 | pDONR221-SLC10A3_STOP | depositor partial sequence | sequence record 312129 | Codon-optimized ORF of SLC10A3
ATGGTGCTGATGCAGGACAAGGGCAGCTCCCAGCAGTGGCCTGGACTGGGAGGAGAGGGAGGAGGAACCG
GACCACTGTCCATGCTGAGGGCCGCCCTGCTGCTGATCTCTCTGCCATGGGGAGCACAGGGAACCGCATC
CACATCTCTGAGCACAGCAGGAGGACACACCGTGCCACCTACAGGAGGCCGCTACCTGAGCATCGGCGAC
GGATCCGTGATGGAGTTCGAGTTTCCAGAGGATTCCGAGGGCATCATCGTGATCTCTAGCCAGTATCCAG
GACAGGCAAACAGGACCGCACCTGGACCAATGCTGAGGGTGACCTCTCTGGATACAGAGGTGCTGACCAT
CAAGAATGTGAGCGCCATCACATGGGGCGGAGGAGGAGGCTTCGTGGTGTCCATCCACTCTGGACTGGCA
GGACTGGCACCACTGCACATCCAGCTGGTGGACGCACACGAGGCACCACCCACCCTGATCGAGGAGAGGA
GAGATTTCTGCATCAAGGTGAGCCCTGCAGAGGACACCCCAGCCACACTGAGCGCCGATCTGGCACACTT
TTCCGAGAACCCCATCCTGTACCTGCTGCTGCCTCTGATCTTCGTGAATAAGTGCTCCTTTGGCTGTAAG
GTGGAGCTGGAGGTGCTGAAGGGCCTGATGCAGTCTCCACAGCCTATGCTGCTGGGACTGCTGGGACAGT
TCCTGGTCATGCCCCTGTACGCCTTCCTGATGGCCAAGGTGTTTATGCTGCCTAAGGCCCTGGCCCTGGG
CCTGATCATCACCTGTTCCTCTCCTGGAGGAGGAGGATCTTATCTGTTTAGCCTGCTGCTGGGAGGCGAC
GTGACACTGGCCATCTCTATGACATTCCTGAGCACCGTGGCCGCCACAGGCTTTCTGCCTCTGAGCTCCG
CCATCTATTCCCGGCTGCTGTCTATCCACGAGACCCTGCACGTGCCAATCTCCAAGATCCTGGGCACACT
GCTGTTCATCGCCATCCCCATCGCCGTGGGCGTGCTGATCAAGTCCAAGCTGCCTAAGTTTTCTCAGCTG
CTGCTGCAGGTGGTGAAGCCATTCAGCTTTGTGCTGCTGCTGGGAGGACTGTTCCTGGCATACAGGATGG
GCGTGTTTATCCTGGCCGGCATCAGACTGCCAATCGTGCTGGTGGGAATCACCGTGCCACTGGTGGGACT
GCTGGTGGGCTATTGCCTGGCCACCTGTCTGAAGCTGCCAGTGGCACAGAGGAGGACAGTGTCTATCGAA
GTGGGAGTGCAGAACAGCCTGCTGGCCCTGGCAATGCTGCAGCTGAGCCTGCGGAGACTGCAGGCCGATT
ACGCCTCCCAGGCCCCTTTCATCGTGGCCCTGAGCGGCACCTCCGAGATGCTGGCCCTGGTCATCGGCCA
CTTCATCTATTCTAGCCTGTTTCCAGTGCCCTAA
